>Addgene plasmid #29605 | 426Gal-FUS-267-526aa-YFP | addgene partial sequence | sequence record 35046 | 29605 with EGFP-N
GCTCCTCGCCCTTGCTCACCATTAAGCTTGATATCGAATTCCTGCAGCCCATCACCACTTTGTACAAGAA
AGCTGGGTCATACGGCCTCTCCCTGCGATCCTGTCTGTGCTCACCCCTGGAATCCATCTTGCCAGGGCCA
AAGCCACCTCTGTCCCCACCACCCCGGCCCCCTCGGAAGCCTCCACGGTCCCCGCCGCGGCCCCGGTAGC
CGCCTCGATCATAGCCTCCTCTGCCACCACGACGATCATCCCCGTAGTTACCCCCCATGTGAGAGCCACC
TGGTCCCCCTCCTGGGCCATCTGGTTTAGGGGCCTTACACTGGTTGCATTCATTCCTCCAAGAGAAGTTC
ATATTCTCACAGGTGGGATTAGGACACTTCCAGTCACCAGCTCGCTGCTGTCCTCCACCGCCACCACCTC
CACTGGGAAATCCTCCTCGGCCACCACCACCACTGCCACCACCTCCATAGCCTCCACGGCCCATGGGTCC
TCCTCGCCCTCGGCCTCCACGACCATTGCCACCACCCCGATTAAAGTCTGCCCGGCGAGTAGCAAATGAG
ACCTTGATAGGATTTCCGGAGAATTCTTTACCATCAAACCAGTCAATAGCTGCTTTAGCTGAAGGTGGGT
CATCAAAAGAGACCGTTGCCTCTCCCTTCAGCTTGCCAGTTTCCCTGTCTGTGTACAAATTAATCATGGG
CTGTCCCGTTTTCTTGTTTGTCTTAATAATACCAATCTGCTTGAAGTAATCAGCCACAGACTCAATTGTA
ACATTCTCACCCAGGCCTTGCACAAAGATGGTGTTGTTGTCTGAATTATCCTGTTCGGAGTCATGACGTG
ATCCTTGGTCCCGAGGGCCCATTTTGTTATCTCCTTCGAAGCCTGCTTTT
