[The description below was written by a language model from this plasmid's Addgene catalogue record.]
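Description:
426Gal-FUS-267-526aa-YFP is a yeast expression plasmid built on pAG426Gal-ccdB-EYFP, a member of the pAG Gateway-compatible destination vector series. In that naming scheme "426" denotes a high-copy 2μ episomal plasmid carrying the URA3 auxotrophic marker, and "Gal" denotes a galactose-inducible GAL1 promoter; the record itself confirms only the URA3 marker and the yeast expression vector type, and no feature table is available to verify the individual elements. In bacteria the plasmid is maintained at high copy under ampicillin selection. The record lists a ccdB-tolerant propagation strain, which probably reflects the parental backbone, since the ccdB cassette would normally be replaced by the insert. The cloning method is recorded as restriction enzyme based.

The payload is a 780 bp fragment of human FUS (also called TLS, fused in sarcoma or translocated in liposarcoma) encoding amino acids 267 to 526, the C-terminal part of the protein, fused at its C terminus to YFP. The fluorescent tag allows the localisation of the truncated protein, and any formation of cytoplasmic foci, to be followed in living yeast, while inducible expression lets growth effects be scored on induction.

The associated publication concerns the molecular determinants and genetic modifiers of aggregation and toxicity of the ALS disease protein FUS/TLS. This construct fits a deletion series used in a yeast model to map which regions of FUS are needed for aggregation and toxicity, with this fragment testing the C-terminal portion in the absence of the N-terminal region.
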