Addgene plasmid #29605: 426Gal-FUS-267-526aa-YFP
Depositing lab: Aaron Gitler. Depositing organization: University of Pennsylvania. Publication: Molecular determinants and genetic modifiers of aggregation and toxicity for the ALS disease protein FUS/TLS. Sun Z, Diaz Z, Fang X, Hart MP, Chesi A, Shorter J, Gitler AD. PLoS Biol. 2011 Apr;9(4):e1000614. doi: 10.1371/journal.pbio.1000614. Epub 2011 Apr 26. PubMed 21541367.
Backbone
  Vector backbone: pAG426Gal-ccdB-EYFP
  Backbone manufacturer: Susan Lindquist (Addgene plasmid # 14227)
  Backbone size w/o insert (bp): 8126
  Vector type: Yeast Expression
  Selectable markers: URA3
Growth in bacteria
  Bacterial resistance: Ampicillin, 100 μg/mL
  Growth temperature: 37°C
  Growth strain: ccdB Survival
  Growth instructions: ccdB Survival
  Copy number: High Copy
Gene/Insert
  Gene/Insert name: FUS-267-526aa (alt names: TLS; fused in sarcoma; translocated in liposarcoma)
  Species: H. sapiens (human)
  Insert size (bp): 780
  Mutation: Contains FUS aa# 267-526
  Entrez Gene: FUS (a.k.a. ALS6, ETM4, FUS1, HNRNPP2, POMP75, TLS, altFUS)
  Tag / fusion protein: YFP (C terminal on insert)
  Cloning method: Restriction Enzyme
  Sequencing primers: 5′ n/a
Terms and licenses: Academic/Nonprofit Terms; Industry Terms: Not Available to Industry
How to cite: 426Gal-FUS-267-526aa-YFP was a gift from Aaron Gitler (Addgene plasmid # 29605 ; http://n2t.net/addgene:29605 ; RRID:Addgene_29605)
